>Addgene plasmid #168449 | pTL388 | addgene full sequence | sequence record 349969 | Addgene NGS Result
CGGTGCGGGCCTCTTCGCTATTACGCCAGATCCTTTTGTTGTTTCCGGGTGTACAATATGGACTTCCTCT
TTTCTGGCAACCAAACCCATACATCGGGATTCCTATAATACCTTCGTTGGTCTCCCTAACATGTAGGTGG
CGGAGGGGAGATATACAATAGAACAGATACCAGACAAGACATAATGGGCTAAACAAGACTACACCAATTA
CACTGCCTCATTGATGGTGGTACATAACGAACTAATACTGTAGCCCTAGACTTGATAGCCATCATCATAT
CGAAGTTTCACTACCCTTTTTCCATTTGCCATCTATTGAAGTAATAATAGGCGCATGCAACTTCTTTTCT
TTTTTTTTCTTTTCTCTCTCCCCCGTTGTTGTCTCACCATATCCGCAATGACAAAAAAATGATGGAAGAC
ACTAAAGGAAAAAATTAACGACAAAGACAGCACCAACAGATGTCGTTGTTCCAGAGCTGATGAGGGGTAT
CTCGAAGCACACGAAACTTTTTCCTTCCTTCATTCACGCACACTACTCTCTAATGAGCAACGGTATACGG
CCTTCCTTCCAGTTACTTGAATTTGAAATAAAAAAAAGTTTGCTGTCTTGCTATCAAGTATAAATAGACC
TGCAATTATTAATCTTTTGTTTCCTCGTCATTGTTCTCGTTCCCTTTCTTCCTTGTTTCTTTTTCTGCAC
AATATTTCAAGCTATACCAAGCATACAATCAACTCCAAGCTTGAAGCAAGCCTCCTGAAAGATGAAGCTA
CTGTCTTCTATCGAACAAGCATGCGATATTTGCCGACTTAAAAAGCTCAAGTGCTCCAAAGAAAAACCGA
AGTGCGCCAAGTGTCTGAAGAACAACTGGGAGTGTCGCTACTCTCCCAAAACCAAAAGGTCTCCGCTGAC
TAGGGCACATCTGACAGAAGTGGAATCAAGGCTAGAAAGACTGGAACAGCTATTTCTACTGATTTTTCCT
CGAGAAGACCTTGACATGATTTTGAAAATGGATTCTTTACAGGATATAAAAGCATTGTTAACAGGATTAT
TTGTACAAGATAATGTGAATAAAGATGCCGTCACAGATAGATTGGCTTCAGTGGAGACTGATATGCCTCT
AACATTGAGACAGCATAGAATAAGTGCGACATCATCATCGGAAGAGAGTAGTAACAAAGGTCAAAGACAG
TTGACTGTATCGCCGGAATTTGTAATACGACTCACTATAGGGCGAGCCGCCATCATGGAGGAGCAGAAGC
TGATCTCAGAGGAGGACCTGCATATGGCCATGGAGGCCGAATTCCCGCTGACCACCGTGCTGCGCGTGAG
CATTCATTGCGAAGGCTGCAAGAAGGTGAAAGAAGTTCTGCAGAACATCGAGGGCGTGCATAGCTTTTGC
TGGCCGGTGAAAGGTGGTGAACGTTGCGGTGCAGCCCAGGGTGATAGCGGTGAACGCTGCGGTAATAATG
CCCTGATTCGCTGGCTGCTGATGAGCGGCAAACATACCACCGTTTGGCCGAGTCCGCCGATCGCAGCAGT
TAAGAAAACTCGTCGTGGCCCGTGGAGCGTTAGCAGCTATGGATCCGTCGACCTGCAGCGGCCGCATAAC
TAGCATAACCCCTTGGGGCCTCTAAACGGGTCTTGAGGGGTTTTTTGCGCGCTTGCAGCCAAGCTAATTC
CGGGCGAATTTCTTATGATTTATGATTTTTATTATTAAATAAGTTATAAAAAAAATAAGTGTATACAAAT
TTTAAAGTGACTCTTAGGTTTTAAAACGAAAATTCTTATTCTTGAGTAACTCTTTCCTGTAGGTCAGGTT
GCTTTCTCAGGTATAGCATGAGGTCGCTCTTATTGACCACACCTCTACCGGCATGCAAGCTTGGCGTAAT
CATGGTCATAGCTGTTTCCTGTGTGAAATTGTTATCCGCTCACAATTCCACACAACATACGAGCCGGAAG
CATAAAGTGTAAAGCCTGGGGTGCCTAATGAGTGAGCTAACTCACATTAATTGCGTTGCGCTCACTGCCC
GCTTTCCAGTCGGGAAACCTGTCGTGCCAGCTGCATTAATGAATCGGCCAACGCGCGGGGAGAGGCGGTT
TGCGTATTGGGCGCTCTTCCGCTTCCTCGCTCACTGACTCGCTGCGCTCGGTCGTTCGGCTGCGGCGAGC
GGTATCAGCTCACTCAAAGGCGGTAATACGGTTATCCACAGAATCAGGGGATAACGCAGGAAAGAACATG
TGAGCAAAAGGCCAGCAAAAGGCCAGGAACCGTAAAAAGGCCGCGTTGCTGGCGTTTTTCCATAGGCTCC
GCCCCCCTGACGAGCATCACAAAAATCGACGCTCAAGTCAGAGGTGGCGAAACCCGACAGGACTATAAAG
ATACCAGGCGTTTCCCCCTGGAAGCTCCCTCGTGCGCTCTCCTGTTCCGACCCTGCCGCTTACCGGATAC
CTGTCCGCCTTTCTCCCTTCGGGAAGCGTGGCGCTTTCTCATAGCTCACGCTGTAGGTATCTCAGTTCGG
TGTAGGTCGTTCGCTCCAAGCTGGGCTGTGTGCACGAACCCCCCGTTCAGCCCGACCGCTGCGCCTTATC
CGGTAACTATCGTCTTGAGTCCAACCCGGTAAGACACGACTTATCGCCACTGGCAGCAGCCACTGGTAAC
AGGATTAGCAGAGCGAGGTATGTAGGCGGTGCTACAGAGTTCTTGAAGTGGTGGCCTAACTACGGCTACA
CTAGAAGAACAGTATTTGGTATCTGCGCTCTGCTGAAGCCAGTTACCTTCGGAAAAAGAGTTGGTAGCTC
TTGATCCGGCAAACAAACCACCGCTGGTAGCGGTGGTTTTTTTGTTTGCAAGCAGCAGATTACGCGCAGA
AAAAAAGGATCTCAAGAAGATCCTTTGATCTTTTCTACGGGGTCTGACGCTCAGTGGAACGAAAACTCAC
GTTAAGGGATTTTGGTCATGAGATTATCAAAAAGGATCTTCACCTAGATCCTTTTAAATTAAAAATGAAG
TTTTAAATCAATCTAAAGTATATATGAGTAACCTGAGGCTATGGCAGGGCCTGCCGCCCCGACGTTGGCT
GCGAGCCCTGGGCCTTCACCCGAACTTGGGGGGTGGGGTGGGGAAAAGGAAGAAACGCGGGCGTATTGGC
CCCAATGGGGTCTCGGTGGGGTATCGACAGAGTGCCAGCCCTGGGACCGAACCCCGCGTTTATGAACAAA
CGACCCAACACCGTGCGTTTTATTCTGTCTTTTTATTGCCGTCATAGCGCGGGTTCCTTCCGGTATTGTC
TCCTTCCGTGTTTCAGTTAGCCTCCCCCTAGGGTGGGCGAAGAACTCCAGCATGAGATCCCCGCGCTGGA
GGATCATCCAGCCGGCGTCCCGGAAAACGATTCCGAAGCCCAACCTTTCATAGAAGGCGGCGGTGGAATC
GAAATCTCGTGATGGCAGGTTGGGCGTCGCTTGGTCGGTCATTTCGAACCCCAGAGTCCCGCTCAGAAGA
ACTCGTCAAGAAGGCGATAGAAGGCGATGCGCTGCGAATCGGGAGCGGCGATACCGTAAAGCACGAGGAA
GCGGTCAGCCCATTCGCCGCCAAGCTCTTCAGCAATATCACGGGTAGCCAACGCTATGTCCTGATAGCGG
TCCGCCACACCCAGCCGGCCACAGTCGATGAATCCAGAAAAGCGGCCATTTTCCACCATGATATTCGGCA
AGCAGGCATCGCCATGAGTCACGACGAGATCCTCGCCGTCGGGCATGCTCGCCTTGAGCCTGGCGAACAG
TTCGGCTGGCGCGAGCCCCTGATGCTCTTCGTCCAGATCATCCTGATCGACAAGACCGGCTTCCATCCGA
GTACGTGCTCGCTCGATGCGATGTTTCGCTTGGTGGTCGAATGGGCAGGTAGCCGGATCAAGCGTATGCA
GCCGCCGCATTGCATCAGCCATGATGGATACTTTCTCGGCAGGAGCAAGGTGAGATGACAGGAGATCCTG
CCCCGGCACTTCGCCCAATAGCAGCCAGTCCCTTCCCGCTTCAGTGACAACGTCGAGCACAGCTGCGCAA
GGAACGCCCGTCGTGGCCAGCCACGATAGCCGCGCTGCCTCGTCTTGCAGTTCATTCAGGGCACCGGACA
GGTCGGTCTTGACAAAAAGAACCGGGCGCCCCTGCGCTGACAGCCGGAACACGGCGGCATCAGAGCAGCC
GATTGTCTGTTGTGCCCAGTCATAGCCGAATAGCCTCTCCACCCAAGCGGCCGGAGAACCTGCGTGCAAT
CCATCTTGTTCAATCATACTCTTCCTTTTTCAATATTATTGAAGCATTTATCAGGGTTATTGTCTCATGA
GCGGATACATATTTGAATGTATTTAGAAAAATAAACAAATAGGGGTTCCGCGCACATTTCCCCGAAAAGT
GCCACCTGAACGAAGCATCTGTGCTTCATTTTGTAGAACAAAAATGCAACGCGAGAGCGCTAATTTTTCA
AACAAAGAATCTGAGCTGCATTTTTACAGAACAGAAATGCAACGCGAAAGCGCTATTTTACCAACGAAGA
ATCTGTGCTTCATTTTTGTAAAACAAAAATGCAACGCGAGAGCGCTAATTTTTCAAACAAAGAATCTGAG
CTGCATTTTTACAGAACAGAAATGCAACGCGAGAGCGCTATTTTACCAACAAAGAATCTATACTTCTTTT
TTGTTCTACAAAAATGCATCCCGAGAGCGCTATTTTTCTAACAAAGCATCTTAGATTACTTTTTTTCTCC
TTTGTGCGCTCTATAATGCAGTCTCTTGATAACTTTTTGCACTGTAGGTCCGTTAAGGTTAGAAGAAGGC
TACTTTGGTGTCTATTTTCTCTTCCATAAAAAAAGCCTGACTCCACTTCCCGCGTTTACTGATTACTAGC
GAAGCTGCGGGTGCATTTTTTCAAGATAAAGGCATCCCCGATTATATTCTATACCGATGTGGATTGCGCA
TACTTTGTGAACAGAAAGTGATAGCGTTGATGATTCTTCATTGGTCAGAAAATTATGAACGGTTTCTTCT
ATTTTGTCTCTATATACTACGTATAGGAAATGTTTACATTTTCGTATTGTTTTCGATTCACTCTATGAAT
AGTTCTTACTACAATTTTTTTGTCTAAAGAGTAATACTAGAGATAAACATAAAAAATGTAGAGGTCGAGT
TTAGATGCAAGTTCAAGGAGCGAAAGGTGGATGGGTAGGTTATATAGGGATATAGCACAGAGATATATAG
CAAAGAGATACTTTTGAGCAATGTTTGTGGAAGCGGTATTCGCAATATTTTAGTAGCTCGTTACAGTCCG
GTGCGTTTTTGGTTTTTTGAAAGTGCGTCTTCAGAGCGCTTTTGGTTTTCAAAAGCGCTCTGAAGTTCCT
ATACTTTCTAGAGAATAGGAACTTCGGAATAGGAACTTCAAAGCGTTTCCGAAAACGAGCGCTTCCGAAA
ATGCAACGCGAGCTGCGCACATACAGCTCACTGTTCACGTCGCACCTATATCTGCGTGTTGCCTGTATAT
ATATATACATGAGAAGAACGGCATAGTGCGTGTTTATGCTTAAATGCGTACTTATATGCGTCTATTTATG
TAGGATGAAAGGTAGTCTAGTACCTCCTGTGATATTATCCCATTCCATGCGGGGTATCGTATGCTTCCTT
CAGCACTACCCTTTAGCTGTTCTATATGCTGCCACTCCTCAATTGGATTAGTCTCATCCTTCAATGCTAT
CATTTCCTTTGATATTGGATCATACTAAGAAACCATTATTATCATGACATTAACCTATAAAAATAGGCGT
ATCACGAGGCCCTTTCGTCTCGCGCGTTTCGGTGATGACGGTGAAAACCTCTGACACATGCAGCTCCCGG
AGACGGTCACAGCTTGTCTGTAAGCGGATGCCGGGAGCAGACAAGCCCGTCAGGGCGCGTCAGCGGGTGT
TGGCGGGTGTCGGGGCTGGCTTAACTATGCGGCATCAGAGCAGATTGTACTGAGAGTGCACCATAGATCA
ACGACATTACTATATATATAATATAGGAAGCATTTAATAGAACAGCATCGTAATATATGTGTACTTTGCA
GTTATGACGCCAGATGGCAGTAGTGGAAGATATTCTTTATTGAAAAATAGCTTGTCACCTTACGTACAAT
CTTGATCCGGAGCTTTTCTTTTTTTGCCGATTAAGAATTAATTCGGTCGAAAAAAGAAAAGGAGAGGGCC
AAGAGGGAGGGCATTGGTGACTATTGAGCACGTGAGTATACGTGATTAAGCACACAAAGGCAGCTTGGAG
TATGTCTGTTATTAATTTCACAGGTAGTTCTGGTCCATTGGTGAAAGTTTGCGGCTTGCAGAGCACAGAG
GCCGCAGAATGTGCTCTAGATTCCGATGCTGACTTGCTGGGTATTATATGTGTGCCCAATAGAAAGAGAA
CAATTGACCCGGTTATTGCAAGGAAAATTTCAAGTCTTGTAAAAGCATATAAAAATAGTTCAGGCACTCC
GAAATACTTGGTTGGCGTGTTTCGTAATCAACCTAAGGAGGATGTTTTGGCTCTGGTCAATGATTACGGC
ATTGATATCGTCCAACTGCATGGAGATGAGTCGTGGCAAGAATACCAAGAGTTCCTCGGTTTGCCAGTTA
TTAAAAGACTCGTATTTCCAAAAGACTGCAACATACTACTCAGTGCAGCTTCACAGAAACCTCATTCGTT
TATTCCCTTGTTTGATTCAGAAGCAGGTGGGACAGGTGAACTTTTGGATTGGAACTCGATTTCTGACTGG
GTTGGAAGGCAAGAGAGCCCCGAAAGCTTACATTTTATGTTAGCTGGTGGACTGACGCCAGAAAATGTTG
GTGATGCGCTTAGATTAAATGGCGTTATTGGTGTTGATGTAAGCGGAGGTGTGGAGACAAATGGTGTAAA
AGACTCTAACAAAATAGCAAATTTCGTCAAAAATGCTAAGAAATAGGTTATTACTGAGTAGTATTTATTT
AAGTATTGTTTGTGCACTTGCCGATCTATGCGGTGTGAAATACCGCACAGATGCGTAAGGAGAAAATACC
GCATCAGGAAATTGTAAGCGTTAATATTTTGTTAAAATTCGCGTTAAATTTTTGTTAAATCAGCTCATTT
TTTAACCAATAGGCCGAAATCGGCAAAATCCCTTATAAATCAAAAGAATAGACCGAGATAGGGT
[37 nt withheld, positions 7205-7241]
AAAGAACGTGGACTCCAACGTCAAAGG
[49 nt withheld, positions 7269-7317]
T
[91 nt withheld, positions 7319-7409]
G
[124 nt withheld, positions 7411-7534]
CCATTCGCCATTCAGGCTGCGCAACTGTTGGGAAGGGCGAT
Features (pLannotate 1.2.2; 24 found; start..end, strand, type, name):
     30..734     +  promoter       ADH1 promoter: S. cerevisiae ADH1; promoter for alcohol dehydrogenase 1
    762..1202    +  CDS            GAL4 DNA binding domain: DNA binding domain of the GAL4 transcriptional activator; Saccharomyces cerevisiae GAL4 (truncated)
   1213..1231    +  promoter       T7 promoter: promoter for bacteriophage T7 RNA polymerase
   1311..1394    +  CDS            HIPP34 (fragment): HIP34_ARATH - Experimental evidence at transcript level: Swiss-Prot protein existence level 2. Heavy-metal-binding protein. From Arabidopsis thaliana (Mouse-ear cress).
   1610..1657    +  terminator     T7 terminator: transcription terminator for bacteriophage T7 RNA polymerase
   1684..1871    +  terminator     ADH1 terminator: S. cerevisiae ADH1; transcription terminator for the S. cerevisiae alcohol dehydrogenase 1 (ADH1) gene
   1919..1935    -  protein_bind   lac operator: The lac repressor binds to the lac operator to inhibit transcription in E. coli. This inhibition can be relieved by adding lactose or isopropyl-β-D-thiogalactopyranoside (IPTG). lac repressor encoded by lacI
   1943..1973    -  promoter       lac promoter: promoter for the E. coli lac operon
   1988..2009    -  protein_bind   CAP binding site: CAP binding activates transcription in the presence of cAMP. E. coli catabolite activator protein
   2022..2114    -  CDS            lacI (fragment): lac repressor; lacI; The lac repressor binds to the lac operator to inhibit transcription in E. coli. This inhibition can be relieved by adding lactose or isopropyl-β-D-thiogalactopyranoside (IPTG).
   2297..2885    -  rep_origin     ori: high-copy-number ColE1/pMB1/pBR322/pUC origin of replication
   3107..3123    +  polyA_signal   bGH poly(A) signal (fragment): bovine growth hormone polyadenylation signal
   3214..3261    -  polyA_signal   HSV TK poly(A) signal: herpes simplex virus thymidine kinase polyadenylation signal (Cole and Stacy, 1985)
   3320..3472    -  CDS            ble (fragment): BLE_KLEPN - Experimental evidence at protein level: Swiss-Prot protein existence level 1. Binding protein with a strong affinity to the bleomycin family of antibiotics. Binds to CL990; an antimitotic-antibiotic compound. From Klebsiella pneumoniae.
   3493..4287    -  CDS            NeoR/KanR: aminoglycoside phosphotransferase from Tn5; aph(3')-II (or nptII); confers resistance to neomycin, kanamycin, and G418 (Geneticin®)
   4288..4392    -  promoter       AmpR promoter: bla
   4419..5761    -  rep_origin     2μ ori: yeast 2μ plasmid origin of replication
   5829..5864    +  CDS            rop (fragment): Rop protein, which maintains plasmids at low copy number; rop
   5966..6015    +  misc_feature   bom (fragment): basis of mobility region from pBR322
   6154..6301    +  promoter       TRP1 promoter: S. cerevisiae TRP1
   6302..6976    +  CDS            TRP1: phosphoribosylanthranilate isomerase, required for tryptophan biosynthesis; S. cerevisiae TRP1; yeast auxotrophic marker
   7027..7078    +  misc_feature   bom (fragment): basis of mobility region from pBR322
   7106..7534    -  rep_origin     f1 ori (sequence partly withheld): f1 bacteriophage origin of replication; arrow indicates direction of (+) strand synthesis
   7538..29      -  CDS            lacZα (fragment) (across the origin): LacZα fragment of β-galactosidase; lacZ fragment
