[The description below was written by a language model from this plasmid's Addgene catalogue record and pLannotate feature annotations shown in this document.]
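Description:
pTL388 is a yeast two-hybrid bait plasmid built on the pGBKT7 backbone, a yeast expression shuttle vector of about 7.6 kb. In E. coli it replicates from a high-copy ColE1/pUC-type origin and is selected with kanamycin through the Tn5 NeoR/KanR aminoglycoside phosphotransferase gene driven by the AmpR (bla) promoter. In Saccharomyces cerevisiae it is maintained episomally by the 2μ origin and selected by tryptophan prototrophy through the TRP1 marker and its own promoter. An f1 origin is also present, along with short remnants of lac, rop, bom, ble and poly(A) elements that appear to be backbone leftovers rather than functional parts.

The expression cassette uses the yeast ADH1 promoter to drive the GAL4 DNA-binding domain, followed by a T7 promoter, the cloned insert, a T7 terminator and the ADH1 terminator. This arrangement produces the insert as a fusion to the GAL4 DNA-binding domain in yeast, while the T7 promoter permits in vitro transcription of the insert on its own. The insert is recorded as P0023E10.23 from Oryza sativa. The automated annotation only recognises a short stretch of it, by similarity to an Arabidopsis HIPP heavy-metal-binding protein, which suggests the rice gene encodes a heavy-metal-associated domain protein. The record does not state the insert boundaries, whether it is full length, or the cloning method.

The associated study concerns how a polymorphism in a conserved blast fungus effector alters its range of host-target binding. The plasmid was therefore presumably used to test interaction between this rice protein and effector variants expressed from a GAL4 activation-domain partner vector.
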