Addgene plasmid #168449: pTL388
Purpose: pGBKT7 yeast two-hybrid plasmid
Depositing lab: Sophien Kamoun. Depositing organization: Sainsbury Laboratory, Norwich. Publication: A single amino acid polymorphism in a conserved effector of the multihost blast fungus pathogen expands host-target binding spectrum. Bentham AR, Petit-Houdenot Y, Win J, Chuma I, Terauchi R, Banfield MJ, Kamoun S, Langner T. PLoS Pathog. 2021 Nov 10;17(11):e1009957. doi: 10.1371/journal.ppat.1009957. eCollection 2021 Nov. PubMed 34758051.
Backbone
  Vector backbone: pGBKT7
  Vector type: Yeast Expression
Growth in bacteria
  Bacterial resistance: Kanamycin, 50 μg/mL
  Growth temperature: 37°C
  Growth strain: DH5alpha
  Copy number: High Copy
Gene/Insert
  Gene/Insert name: P0023E10.23
  Species: Oryza sativa
  Cloning method: Unknown
Terms and licenses: Academic/Nonprofit Terms; Industry Terms: Not Available to Industry
How to cite: pTL388 was a gift from Sophien Kamoun (Addgene plasmid # 168449 ; http://n2t.net/addgene:168449 ; RRID:Addgene_168449)
