>Addgene plasmid #168449 | pTL388 | depositor partial sequence | sequence record 326549 | insert
GAATTCCCGCTGACCACCGTGCTGCGCGTGAGCATTCATTGCGAAGGCTGCAAGAAGGTGAAAGAAGTTC
TGCAGAACATCGAGGGCGTGCATAGCTTTTGCTGGCCGGTGAAAGGTGGTGAACGTTGCGGTGCAGCCCA
GGGTGATAGCGGTGAACGCTGCGGTAATAATGCCCTGATTCGCTGGCTGCTGATGAGCGGCAAACATACC
ACCGTTTGGCCGAGTCCGCCGATCGCAGCAGTTAAGAAAACTCGTCGTGGCCCGTGGAGCGTTAGCAGCT
ATGGATCC
